>Addgene plasmid #219189 | SFFV-ZNF800-Brd 246 | addgene full sequence | sequence record 448970 | Addgene NGS Result
ATTTATGCAGAGGCCGAGGCCGCCTCGGCCTCTGAGCTATTCCAGAAGTAGTGAGGAGGCTTTTTTGGAG
GCCTAGGGACGTACCCAATTCGCCCTATAGTGAGTCGTATTACGCGCGCTCACTGGCCGTCGTTTTACAA
CGTCGTGACTGGGAAAACCCTGGCGTTACCCAACTTAATCGCCTTGCAGCACATCCCCCTTTCGCCAGCT
GGCGTAATAGCGAAGAGGCCCGCACCGATCGCCCTTCCCAACAGTTGCGCAGCCTGAATGGCGAATGGG
[124 nt withheld, positions 280-403]
C
[91 nt withheld, positions 405-495]
A
[49 nt withheld, positions 497-545]
CCTTTGACGTTGGAGTCCACGTTCTTT
[37 nt withheld, positions 573-609]
ACCCTATCTCGGTCTATTCTTTTGATTTATAAGGGATTTTGCCGATTTCGGCCTATTGGTTAAAAAATGA
GCTGATTTAACAAAAATTTAACGCGAATTTTAACAAAATATTAACGCTTACAATTTAGGTGGCACTTTTC
GGGGAAATGTGCGCGGAACCCCTATTTGTTTATTTTTCTAAATACATTCAAATATGTATCCGCTCATGAG
ACAATAACCCTGATAAATGCTTCAATAATATTGAAAAAGGAAGAGTATGAGTATTCAACATTTCCGTGTC
GCCCTTATTCCCTTTTTTGCGGCATTTTGCCTTCCTGTTTTTGCTCACCCAGAAACGCTGGTGAAAGTAA
AAGATGCTGAAGATCAGTTGGGTGCACGAGTGGGTTACATCGAACTGGATCTCAACAGCGGTAAGATCCT
TGAGAGTTTTCGCCCCGAAGAACGTTTTCCAATGATGAGCACTTTTAAAGTTCTGCTATGTGGCGCGGTA
TTATCCCGTATTGACGCCGGGCAAGAGCAACTCGGTCGCCGCATACACTATTCTCAGAATGACTTGGTTG
AGTACTCACCAGTCACAGAAAAGCATCTTACGGATGGCATGACAGTAAGAGAATTATGCAGTGCTGCCAT
AACCATGAGTGATAACACTGCGGCCAACTTACTTCTGACAACGATCGGAGGACCGAAGGAGCTAACCGCT
TTTTTGCACAACATGGGGGATCATGTAACTCGCCTTGATCGTTGGGAACCGGAGCTGAATGAAGCCATAC
CAAACGACGAGCGTGACACCACGATGCCTGTAGCAATGGCAACAACGTTGCGCAAACTATTAACTGGCGA
ACTACTTACTCTAGCTTCCCGGCAACAATTAATAGACTGGATGGAGGCGGATAAAGTTGCAGGACCACTT
CTGCGCTCGGCCCTTCCGGCTGGCTGGTTTATTGCTGATAAATCTGGAGCCGGTGAGCGTGGGTCTCGCG
GTATCATTGCAGCACTGGGGCCAGATGGTAAGCCCTCCCGTATCGTAGTTATCTACACGACGGGGAGTCA
GGCAACTATGGATGAACGAAATAGACAGATCGCTGAGATAGGTGCCTCACTGATTAAGCATTGGTAACTG
TCAGACCAAGTTTACTCATATATACTTTAGATTGATTTAAAACTTCATTTTTAATTTAAAAGGATCTAGG
TGAAGATCCTTTTTGATAATCTCATGACCAAAATCCCTTAACGTGAGTTTTCGTTCCACTGAGCGTCAGA
CCCCGTAGAAAAGATCAAAGGATCTTCTTGAGATCCTTTTTTTCTGCGCGTAATCTGCTGCTTGCAAACA
AAAAAACCACCGCTACCAGCGGTGGTTTGTTTGCCGGATCAAGAGCTACCAACTCTTTTTCCGAAGGTAA
CTGGCTTCAGCAGAGCGCAGATACCAAATACTGTTCTTCTAGTGTAGCCGTAGTTAGGCCACCACTTCAA
GAACTCTGTAGCACCGCCTACATACCTCGCTCTGCTAATCCTGTTACCAGTGGCTGCTGCCAGTGGCGAT
AAGTCGTGTCTTACCGGGTTGGACTCAAGACGATAGTTACCGGATAAGGCGCAGCGGTCGGGCTGAACGG
GGGGTTCGTGCACACAGCCCAGCTTGGAGCGAACGACCTACACCGAACTGAGATACCTACAGCGTGAGCT
ATGAGAAAGCGCCACGCTTCCCGAAGGGAGAAAGGCGGACAGGTATCCGGTAAGCGGCAGGGTCGGAACA
GGAGAGCGCACGAGGGAGCTTCCAGGGGGAAACGCCTGGTATCTTTATAGTCCTGTCGGGTTTCGCCACC
TCTGACTTGAGCGTCGATTTTTGTGATGCTCGTCAGGGGGGCGGAGCCTATGGAAAAACGCCAGCAACGC
GGCCTTTTTACGGTTCCTGGCCTTTTGCTGGCCTTTTGCTCACATGTTCTTTCCTGCGTTATCCCCTGAT
TCTGTGGATAACCGTATTACCGCCTTTGAGTGAGCTGATACCGCTCGCCGCAGCCGAACGACCGAGCGCA
GCGAGTCAGTGAGCGAGGAAGCGGAAGAGCGCCCAATACGCAAACCGCCTCTCCCCGCGCGTTGGCCGAT
TCATTAATGCAGCTGGCACGACAGGTTTCCCGACTGGAAAGCGGGCAGTGAGCGCAACGCAATTAATGTG
AGTTAGCTCACTCATTAGGCACCCCAGGCTTTACACTTTATGCTTCCGGCTCGTATGTTGTGTGGAATTG
TGAGCGGATAACAATTTCACACAGGAAACAGCTATGACCATGATTACGCCAAGCGCGCAATTAACCCTCA
CTAAAGGGAACAAAAGCTGGAGCTGCAAGCTTAATGTAGTCTTATGCAATACTCTTGTAGTCTTGCAACA
TGGTAACGATGAGTTAGCAACATGCCTTACAAGGAGAGAAAAAGCACCGTGCATGCCGATTGGTGGAAGT
AAGGTGGTACGATCGTGCCTTATTAGGAAGGCAACAGACGGGTCTGACATGGATTGGACGAACCACTGAA
TTGCCGCATTGCAGAGATATTGTATTTAAGTGCCTAGCTCGATACATAAACGGGTCTCTCTGGTTAGACC
AGATCTGAGCCTGGGAGCTCTCTGGCTAACTAGGGAACCCACTGCTTAAGCCTCAATAAAGCTTGCCTTG
AGTGCTTCAAGTAGTGTGTGCCCGTCTGTTGTGTGACTCTGGTAACTAGAGATCCCTCAGACCCTTTTAG
TCAGTGTGGAAAATCTCTAGCAGTGGCGCCCGAACAGGGACTTGAAAGCGAAAGGGAAACCAGAGGAGCT
CTCTCGACGCAGGACTCGGCTTGCTGAAGCGCGCACGGCAAGAGGCGAGGGGCGGCGACTGGTGAGTACG
CCAAAAATTTTGACTAGCGGAGGCTAGAAGGAGAGAGATGGGTGCGAGAGCGTCAGTATTAAGCGGGGGA
GAATTAGATCGCGATGGGAAAAAATTCGGTTAAGGCCAGGGGGAAAGAAAAAATATAAATTAAAACATAT
AGTATGGGCAAGCAGGGAGCTAGAACGATTCGCAGTTAATCCTGGCCTGTTAGAAACATCAGAAGGCTGT
AGACAAATACTGGGACAGCTACAACCATCCCTTCAGACAGGATCAGAAGAACTTAGATCATTATATAATA
CAGTAGCAACCCTCTATTGTGTGCATCAAAGGATAGAGATAAAAGACACCAAGGAAGCTTTAGACAAGAT
AGAGGAAGAGCAAAACAAAAGTAAGACCACCGCACAGCAAGCGGCCGCTGATCTTCAGACCTGGAGGAGG
AGATATGAGGGACAATTGGAGAAGTGAATTATATAAATATAAAGTAGTAAAAATTGAACCATTAGGAGTA
GCACCCACCAAGGCAAAGAGAAGAGTGGTGCAGAGAGAAAAAAGAGCAGTGGGAATAGGAGCTTTGTTCC
TTGGGTTCTTGGGAGCAGCAGGAAGCACTATGGGCGCAGCGTCAATGACGCTGACGGTACAGGCCAGACA
ATTATTGTCTGGTATAGTGCAGCAGCAGAACAATTTGCTGAGGGCTATTGAGGCGCAACAGCATCTGTTG
CAACTCACAGTCTGGGGCATCAAGCAGCTCCAGGCAAGAATCCTGGCTGTGGAAAGATACCTAAAGGATC
AACAGCTCCTGGGGATTTGGGGTTGCTCTGGAAAACTCATTTGCACCACTGCTGTGCCTTGGAATGCTAG
TTGGAGTAATAAATCTCTGGAACAGATTTGGAATCACACGACCTGGATGGAGTGGGACAGAGAAATTAAC
AATTACACAAGCTTAATACACTCCTTAATTGAAGAATCGCAAAACCAGCAAGAAAAGAATGAACAAGAAT
TATTGGAATTAGATAAATGGGCAAGTTTGTGGAATTGGTTTAACATAACAAATTGGCTGTGGTATATAAA
ATTATTCATAATGATAGTAGGAGGCTTGGTAGGTTTAAGAATAGTTTTTGCTGTACTTTCTATAGTGAAT
AGAGTTAGGCAGGGATATTCACCATTATCGTTTCAGACCCACCTCCCAACCCCGAGGGGACCCGACAGGC
CCGAAGGAATAGAAGAAGAAGGTGGAGAGAGAGACAGAGACAGATCCATTCGATTAGTGAACGGATCTCG
ACGGTATCGGTTAACTTTTAAAAGAAAAGGGGGGATTGGGGGGTACAGTGCAGGGGAAAGAATAGTAGAC
ATAATAGCAACAGACATACAAACTAAAGAATTACAAAAACAAATTACAAAAATTCAAAATTTTATCGATC
ACGAGACTAGCCTCGAGCTGGCTGCAGTAACGCCATTTTGCAAGGCATGGAAAAATACCAAACCAAGAAT
AGAGAAGTTCAGATCAAGGGCGGGTACATGAAAATAGCTAACGTTGGGCCAAACAGGATATCTGCGGTGA
GCAGTTTCGGCCCCGGCCCGGGGCCAAGAACAGATGGTCACCGCAGTTTCGGCCCCGGCCCGAGGCCAAG
AACAGATGGTCCCCAGATATGGCCCAACCCTCAGCAGTTTCTTAAGACCCATCAGATGTTTCCAGGCTCC
CCCAAGGACCTGAAATGACCCTGCGCCTTATTTGAATTAACCAATCAGCCTGCTTCTCGCTTCTGTTCGC
GCGCTTCTGCTTCCCGAGCTCTATAAAAGAGCTCACAACCCCTCACTCGGCGCGCCAGTCCTCCGACAGA
CTGAGTCGGCCGGTCGAATCAAGCTTATCGATACCGTCGACGGATCCGCTAGCCCGCGGTTCGAAATGCC
TTTAAGGGACAAATACTGTCAGACTGACCACCATCATCACGGATGCTGTGAACCAGTTTATATCCTGGAA
CCTGGAGATCCTCCTTTGTTACAGCAACCACTACAGACATCCAAATCTGGTATTCAACAAATAATTGAGT
GCTTTCGATCAGGAACTAAACAACTTAAGCATATTTTATTAAAAGATGTGGACACTATTTTTGAATGTAA
GTTATGCCGCAGTCTCTTCAGAGGATTACCAAATTTAATTACCCATAAAAAATTCTACTGCCCACCAAGT
CTCCAGATGGATGACAACCTTCCTGATGTAAATGATAAACAAAGCCAAGCCATAAATGATCTCCTAGAAG
CCATATATCCAAGTGTGGACAAACGAGAATATATTATTAAGCTAGAACCCATAGAAACTAATCAAAATGC
AGTATTTCAATATATTTCGAGGACTGATAATCCTATTGAAGTCACAGAGTCAAGCAGTACTCCTGAACAA
ACCGAAGTTCAGATACAGGAAACTAGCACTGAACAGTCAAAAACAGTACCGGTTACAGATACAGAGGTGG
AAACTGTAGAGCCCCCTCCTGTTGAGATTGTTACAGATGAAGTTGCACCTACATCTGATGAACAACCTCA
GGAGTCGCAGGCTGACTTGGAAACTTCTGACAATTCTGATTTTGGTCACCAGTTGATATGTTGTCTTTGT
AGAAAAGAATTCAATTCTAGACGAGGTGTTCGCCGTCACATTCGAAAAGTACACAAGAAAAAGATGGAAG
AACTAAAAAAGTACATTGAAACACGAAAGAATCCAAACCAATCCTCTAAAGGACGCAGTAAGAATGTTCT
AGTTCCATTAAGTAGGAGTTGTCCAGTATGTTGTAAATCATTTGCTACAAAAGCGAATGTAAGGAGGCAT
TTTGATGAAGTTCATAGAGGACTAAGGAGGGATTCAATTACTCCTGATATAGCAACAAAGCCTGGGCAAC
CTTTGTTCCTGGATTCTATTTCTCCTAAAAAATCTTTTAAGACTCGAAAACAAAAGTCTTCTTCAAAGGC
TGAATACAATTTAACTGCATGCAAATGCCTCCTTTGCAAGAGGAAATATAGTTCACAAATAATGCTTAAA
AGACATATGCAAATTGTCCACAAGATAACTCTTTCTGGAACAAACTCTAAAAGAGAAAAAGGCCCTAATA
ATACTGCCAACAGTTCAGAAATAAAAGTTAAAGTTGAACCAGCAGATTCTGTAGAATCTTCACCCCCTTC
CATTACCCATTCTCCACAGAATGAATTAAAGGGAACAAATCATTCAAATGAAAAAAAGAACACACCGGCA
GCACAGAAAAATAAAGTTAAACAAGACTCTGAAAGCCCTAAATCAACTAGTCCGTCGGCTGCAGGTGGCC
AGCAAAAAACCAGAAAACCAAAACTTTCAGCTGGCTTTGACTTTAAGCAACTTTACTGTAAACTTTGTAA
ACGTCAGTTTACTTCCAAACAGAACTTGACTAAACACATCGAGTTGCACACAGATGGAAATAACATTTAT
GTTAAATTCTACAAGTGTCCTCTTTGCACTTATGAAACTCGTCGGAAACGTGATGTGATACGACATATAA
CTGTGGTTCATAAAAAGTCATCTCGTTATCTTGGGAAAATAACAGCCAGTTTAGAGATCAGAGCTATAAA
AAAGCCTATTGATTTTGTTCTAAATAAAGTGGCAAAAAGAGGCCCTTCGAGGGATGAAGCAAAACATAGT
GATTCAAAACATGATGGCACTTCTAACTCTCCTAGTAAAAAGTATGAAGTAGCTGACGTCGGTATTGAAG
TAAAAGTCACAAAAAACTTTTCTCTTCACAGATGCAATAAATGTGGAAAGGCATTTGCCAAAAAGACTTA
CCTTGAACATCATAAGAAAACTCATAAGGCAAATGCTTCCAATTCACCTGAAGGAAACAAAACCAAAGGC
CGAAGTACAAGATCTAAGGCTCTTGTCTGAACCGGTCGGATCCCCCGGGCTGCAGGAATTCGAGCATCTT
ACCGCCATTTATTCCCATATTTGTTCTGTTTTTCTTGATTTGGGTATACATTTAAATGTTAATAAAACAA
AATGGTGGGGCAATCATTTACATTTTTAGGGATATGTAATTACTAGTTCAGGTGTATTGCCACAAGACAA
ACATGTTAAGAAACTTTCCCGTTATTTACGCTCTGTTCCTGTTAATCAACCTCTGGATTACAAAATTTGT
GAAAGATTGACTGATATTCTTAACTATGTTGCTCCTTTTACGCTGTGTGGATATGCTGCTTTAATGCCTC
TGTATCATGCTATTGCTTCCCGTACGGCTTTCGTTTTCTCCTCCTTGTATAAATCCTGGTTGCTGTCTCT
TTATGAGGAGTTGTGGCCCGTTGTCCGTCAACGTGGCGTGGTGTGCTCTGTGTTTGCTGACGCAACCCCC
ACTGGCTGGGGCATTGCCACCACCTGTCAACTCCTTTCTGGGACTTTCGCTTTCCCCCTCCCGATCGCCA
CGGCAGAACTCATCGCCGCCTGCCTTGCCCGCTGCTGGACAGGGGCTAGGTTGCTGGGCACTGATAATTC
CGTGGTGTTGTCGGGGAAGCTGACGTCCTTTGCAATTCGATATCAAGCTGTACCTTCTAGATGTACATCA
CCCTTAGCGCTTCTAGACCAATGACTTACAAGGCAGCTGTAGATCTTAGCCACTTTTTAAAAGAAAAGGG
GGGACTGGAAGGGCTAATTCACTCCCAACGAAGACAAGATCTGCTTTTTGCTTGTACTGGGTCTCTCTGG
TTAGACCAGATCTGAGCCTGGGAGCTCTCTGGCTAACTAGGGAACCCACTGCTTAAGCCTCAATAAAGCT
TGCCTTGAGTGCTTCAAGTAGTGTGTGCCCGTCTGTTGTGTGACTCTGGTAACTAGAGATCCCTCAGACC
CTTTTAGTCAGTGTGGAAAATCTCTAGCAGTAGTAGTTCATGTCATCTTATTATTCAGTATTTATAACTT
GCAAAGAAATGAATATCAGAGAGTGAGAGGAACTTGTTTATTGCAGCTTATAATGGTTACAAATAAAGCA
ATAGCATCACAAATTTCACAAATAAAGCATTTTTTTCACTGCATTCTAGTTGTGGTTTGTCCAAACTCAT
CAATGTATCTTATCATGTCTGGCTCTAGCTATCCCGCCCCTAACTCCGCCCATCCCGCCCCTAACTCCGC
CCAGTTCCGCCCATTCTCCGCCCCATGGCTGACTAATTTTTTTT
Features (pLannotate 1.2.2; 29 found; start..end, strand, type, name):
     94..112     -  promoter       T7 promoter: promoter for bacteriophage T7 RNA polymerase
    120..275     +  CDS            lacZα (fragment): LacZα fragment of β-galactosidase; lacZ fragment
    280..708     +  rep_origin     f1 ori (sequence partly withheld): f1 bacteriophage origin of replication; arrow indicates direction of (+) strand synthesis
    761..865     +  promoter       AmpR promoter: bla
    866..1726    +  CDS            AmpR: β-lactamase; bla; confers resistance to ampicillin, carbenicillin, and related antibiotics
   1897..2485    +  rep_origin     ori: high-copy-number ColE1/pMB1/pBR322/pUC origin of replication
   2668..2760    +  CDS            lacI (fragment): lac repressor; lacI; The lac repressor binds to the lac operator to inhibit transcription in E. coli. This inhibition can be relieved by adding lactose or isopropyl-β-D-thiogalactopyranoside (IPTG).
   2773..2794    +  protein_bind   CAP binding site: CAP binding activates transcription in the presence of cAMP. E. coli catabolite activator protein
   2809..2839    +  promoter       lac promoter: promoter for the E. coli lac operon
   2847..2863    +  protein_bind   lac operator: The lac repressor binds to the lac operator to inhibit transcription in E. coli. This inhibition can be relieved by adding lactose or isopropyl-β-D-thiogalactopyranoside (IPTG). lac repressor encoded by lacI
   2908..2926    +  promoter       T3 promoter: promoter for bacteriophage T3 RNA polymerase
   2954..3180    +  promoter       RSV promoter: Rous sarcoma virus enhancer/promoter
   3181..3361    +  LTR            5' LTR (truncated): truncated 5' long terminal repeat (LTR) from HIV-1
   3408..3533    +  misc_feature   HIV-1 Ψ: packaging signal of human immunodeficiency virus type 1
   3517..3880    +  CDS            HIV-1 gag (fragment): gag protein from human immunodeficiency virus 1; gag
   4026..4259    +  misc_feature   RRE: The Rev response element (RRE) of HIV-1 allows for Rev-dependent mRNA export from the nucleus to the cytoplasm.
   4636..4736    +  CDS            Rev (fragment): human immunodeficiency virus 1 (HIV-1) Rev protein; rev; enhances nuclear export of unspliced and incompletely spliced viral mRNAs
   4755..4872    +  misc_feature   cPPT/CTS: central polypurine tract and central termination sequence of HIV-1
   4906..5307    +  promoter       SFFV promoter: spleen focus-forming virus long terminal repeat (LTR) promoter
   5317..5340    +  misc_feature   MCS (fragment): pBluescript multiple cloning site
   5365..7356    +  CDS            ZNF800: ZN800_HUMAN - Experimental evidence at protein level: Swiss-Prot protein existence level 1. May be involved in transcriptional regulation. From Homo sapiens (Human).
   7367..7392    +  misc_feature   MCS (fragment): pBluescript multiple cloning site
   7392..7451    +  CDS            S (fragment): HBSAG_WHV6 - Experimental evidence at transcript level: Swiss-Prot protein existence level 2. The middle envelope protein plays an important role in the budding of the virion. It is involved in the induction of budding in a nucleocapsid independent way. In this process the majority of envelope proteins bud to form subviral lipoprotein particles of 22 nm of diameter that do not contain a nucleocapsid (By similarity). From Woodchuck hepatitis B virus (isolate w64/pWS23) (WHV).
   7583..7986    +  misc_feature   WPRE: woodchuck hepatitis virus posttranscriptional regulatory element
   8044..8103    +  CDS            nef (fragment): NEF_HV1Z2 - Experimental evidence at protein level: Swiss-Prot protein existence level 1. Extracellular Nef protein targets CD4(+) T-lymphocytes for apoptosis by interacting with CXCR4 surface receptors. From Human immunodeficiency virus type 1 group M subtype D (isolate Z2/CDC-Z34) (HIV-1).
   8105..8338    +  LTR            3' LTR (ΔU3): self-inactivating 3' long terminal repeat (LTR) from HIV-1
   8410..8531    +  polyA_signal   SV40 poly(A) signal: SV40 polyadenylation signal
   8550..8571    +  rep_origin     SV40 ori (fragment): SV40 origin of replication
   8571..73      +  rep_origin     SV40 ori (across the origin): SV40 origin of replication
