[The description below was written by a language model from this plasmid's Addgene catalogue record and pLannotate feature annotations shown in this document.]
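Description:
SFFV-ZNF800-Brd 246 is a lentiviral expression plasmid of about 8.6 kb, built on the SFFV-MCS backbone, that carries the human transcription factor ZNF800 together with an assigned DNA barcode. In bacteria it is maintained through a high-copy ColE1/pUC-type origin and selected with ampicillin via the β-lactamase gene. The backbone also retains an f1 origin, T7 and T3 promoters, and lac-derived remnants typical of a pBluescript-like cloning vector.

The transfer cassette has a third-generation, self-inactivating layout. An RSV promoter fused to a truncated HIV-1 5' LTR drives production of genomic RNA in packaging cells, followed by the Ψ packaging signal with a partial gag sequence, the Rev response element for Rev-dependent nuclear export, and the cPPT/CTS element, which aids transduction. A ΔU3 3' LTR closes the viral unit and inactivates LTR promoter activity after integration. An SV40 polyadenylation signal and SV40 origin sequences lie downstream.

Inside the provirus, the spleen focus-forming virus promoter, which is strong in haematopoietic and many other mammalian cell types, drives the roughly 2 kb ZNF800 open reading frame, cloned between restriction sites flanked by MCS remnants. A WPRE follows to enhance transcript stability and expression. The short woodchuck hepatitis virus surface-protein match just upstream of it is probably flanking WHV sequence rather than a functional gene. According to the depositor, the barcode sits after the WPRE at an XbaI site, though it is not annotated in the feature table. No tag, fluorescent reporter or mammalian selection marker is recorded. The plasmid belongs to a barcoded transcription factor collection made for combinatorial screening in immune cell reprogramming, where a barcode placed in this way would presumably let the delivered factor be identified by sequencing.
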