Addgene plasmid #219189: SFFV-ZNF800-Brd 246
Purpose: Transcription factor ZNF800 with a specific barcode assigned.
Depositing lab: Filipe Pereira. Depositing organization: Center for Neuroscience and Cell Biology, University of Coimbra. Publication: A combinatorial transcription factor screening platform for immune cell reprogramming. Kurochkin I, Altman AR, Caiado I, Pertiga-Cabral D, Halitzki E, Minaeva M, Zimmermannova O, Henriques-Oliveira L, Klein D, Nair M, Oliveira D, Cajal LR, Knittel R, Feick C, Ringner M, Martin M, Cirovic B, Pires CF, Rosa FF, Sitnicka E, Theis FJ, Pereira CF. Cell Syst. 2026 Jan 21;17(1):101457. doi: 10.1016/j.cels.2025.101457. Epub 2026 Jan 14. PubMed 41539305.
Backbone
  Vector backbone: SFFV-MCS
  Backbone size w/o insert (bp): 6638
  Vector type: Lentiviral
Growth in bacteria
  Bacterial resistance: Ampicillin, 100 μg/mL
  Growth temperature: 37°C
  Growth strain: NEB Stable
  Copy number: High Copy
Gene/Insert
  Gene/Insert name: ZNF800
  Species: H. sapiens (human)
  Insert size (bp): 1995
  Entrez Gene: ZNF800
  Promoter: The spleen focus-forming virus (SFFV) promoter
  Cloning method: Restriction Enzyme; 5′ cloning site Bsp119I (not destroyed); 3′ cloning site BstHI (not destroyed)
Terms and licenses: Academic/Nonprofit Terms; Industry Terms: Not Available to Industry
Depositor comments: Barcode sequence cloned into XbaI restriction site. Design of plasmid is as follows: SFFV-[TF sequence]-WPRE-[Barcode sequence].
How to cite: SFFV-ZNF800-Brd 246 was a gift from Filipe Pereira (Addgene plasmid # 219189 ; http://n2t.net/addgene:219189 ; RRID:Addgene_219189)
