>Addgene plasmid #219189 | SFFV-ZNF800-Brd 246 | depositor partial sequence | sequence record 428047 | TF ORF
ATGCCTTTAAGGGACAAATACTGTCAGACTGACCACCATCATCACGGATGCTGTGAACCAGTTTATATCC
TGGAACCTGGAGATCCTCCTTTGTTACAGCAACCACTACAGACATCCAAATCTGGTATTCAACAAATAAT
TGAGTGCTTTCGATCAGGAACTAAACAACTTAAGCATATTTTATTAAAAGATGTGGACACTATTTTTGAA
TGTAAGTTATGCCGCAGTCTCTTCAGAGGATTACCAAATTTAATTACCCATAAAAAATTCTACTGCCCAC
CAAGTCTCCAGATGGATGACAACCTTCCTGATGTAAATGATAAACAAAGCCAAGCCATAAATGATCTCCT
AGAAGCCATATATCCAAGTGTGGACAAACGAGAATATATTATTAAGCTAGAACCCATAGAAACTAATCAA
AATGCAGTATTTCAATATATTTCGAGGACTGATAATCCTATTGAAGTCACAGAGTCAAGCAGTACTCCTG
AACAAACCGAAGTTCAGATACAGGAAACTAGCACTGAACAGTCAAAAACAGTACCGGTTACAGATACAGA
GGTGGAAACTGTAGAGCCCCCTCCTGTTGAGATTGTTACAGATGAAGTTGCACCTACATCTGATGAACAA
CCTCAGGAGTCGCAGGCTGACTTGGAAACTTCTGACAATTCTGATTTTGGTCACCAGTTGATATGTTGTC
TTTGTAGAAAAGAATTCAATTCTAGACGAGGTGTTCGCCGTCACATTCGAAAAGTACACAAGAAAAAGAT
GGAAGAACTAAAAAAGTACATTGAAACACGAAAGAATCCAAACCAATCCTCTAAAGGACGCAGTAAGAAT
GTTCTAGTTCCATTAAGTAGGAGTTGTCCAGTATGTTGTAAATCATTTGCTACAAAAGCGAATGTAAGGA
GGCATTTTGATGAAGTTCATAGAGGACTAAGGAGGGATTCAATTACTCCTGATATAGCAACAAAGCCTGG
GCAACCTTTGTTCCTGGATTCTATTTCTCCTAAAAAATCTTTTAAGACTCGAAAACAAAAGTCTTCTTCA
AAGGCTGAATACAATTTAACTGCATGCAAATGCCTCCTTTGCAAGAGGAAATATAGTTCACAAATAATGC
TTAAAAGACATATGCAAATTGTCCACAAGATAACTCTTTCTGGAACAAACTCTAAAAGAGAAAAAGGCCC
TAATAATACTGCCAACAGTTCAGAAATAAAAGTTAAAGTTGAACCAGCAGATTCTGTAGAATCTTCACCC
CCTTCCATTACCCATTCTCCACAGAATGAATTAAAGGGAACAAATCATTCAAATGAAAAAAAGAACACAC
CGGCAGCACAGAAAAATAAAGTTAAACAAGACTCTGAAAGCCCTAAATCAACTAGTCCGTCGGCTGCAGG
TGGCCAGCAAAAAACCAGAAAACCAAAACTTTCAGCTGGCTTTGACTTTAAGCAACTTTACTGTAAACTT
TGTAAACGTCAGTTTACTTCCAAACAGAACTTGACTAAACACATCGAGTTGCACACAGATGGAAATAACA
TTTATGTTAAATTCTACAAGTGTCCTCTTTGCACTTATGAAACTCGTCGGAAACGTGATGTGATACGACA
TATAACTGTGGTTCATAAAAAGTCATCTCGTTATCTTGGGAAAATAACAGCCAGTTTAGAGATCAGAGCT
ATAAAAAAGCCTATTGATTTTGTTCTAAATAAAGTGGCAAAAAGAGGCCCTTCGAGGGATGAAGCAAAAC
ATAGTGATTCAAAACATGATGGCACTTCTAACTCTCCTAGTAAAAAGTATGAAGTAGCTGACGTCGGTAT
TGAAGTAAAAGTCACAAAAAACTTTTCTCTTCACAGATGCAATAAATGTGGAAAGGCATTTGCCAAAAAG
ACTTACCTTGAACATCATAAGAAAACTCATAAGGCAAATGCTTCCAATTCACCTGAAGGAAACAAAACCA
AAGGCCGAAGTACAAGATCTAAGGCTCTTGTCTGA
