>Addgene plasmid #219189 | SFFV-ZNF800-Brd 246 | depositor partial sequence | sequence record 428048 | Barcode sequence
TGTACATCACCCTTAGCGCT
